>Addgene plasmid #11407 | YFP-PBD | addgene partial sequence | sequence record 20057 | CMV-F 5'-CGCAAATGGGCGGTAGGCGTG-3'
GTCAGATCCGCTAGCGCTACCGGTCGCCACCATGGATGAGCAAGGGCGAGGAGCTGTTCACCGGGGTGGT
GCCCATCCTGGTCGAGCTGGACGGCGACGTAAACGGCCACAAGTTCAGCGTGTCCGGCGAGGGCGAGGGC
GATGCCACCTACGGCAAGCTGACCCTGAAGTTCATCTGCACCACCGGCAAGCTGCCCGTGCCCTGGCCCA
CCCTCGTGACCACCTTCGGCTACGGCCTGATGTGCTTCGCCCGCTACCCCGACCACATGAAGCAGCACGA
CTTCTTCAAGTCCGCCATGCCCGAAGGCTACGTCCAGGAGCGCACCATCTTCTTCAAGGACGACGGCAAC
TACAAGACCCGCGCCGAGGTGAAGTTCGAGGGCGACACCCTGGTGAACCGCATCGAGCTGAAGGGCATCG
ACTTCAAGGAGGACGGCAACATCCTGGGGCACAAGCTGGAGTACAACTACAACAGCCACAACGTCTATAT
CATGGCCGACAAGCAGAAGAACGGCATCAAGGTGAACTTCAAGATCCGCCACAACATCGAGGACGGCAGC
GTGCAGCTCGCCGACCACTACCAGCAGAACACCCCCATCGGCGACGGCCCCGTGCTGCTGCCCGACAACC
ACTACCTGAGCTACCAGTCCGCCCTGAGCAAAGACCCCAACGAGAAGCGCGATCACATGGTCCTGCTGGA
GTTCGTGACCGCCGCCGGGATCACTCTCGGCATGGACGAGCTGTACAAGTCCGGACTCAGATCTAAAGAG
CGGCCAGAGATTTCTCTCCCTTCAGATTTTGAACACACAATTCATGTCGGTTTTTGATGCTGTC
