>Addgene plasmid #11407 | YFP-PBD | addgene partial sequence | sequence record 20058 | EGFP-C 5'-CATGGTCCTGCTGGAGTTCGTG-3'
CGGACTCAGATCTAAAGAGCGGCCAGAGATTTCTCTCCCTTCAGATTTTGAACACACAATTCATGTCGGT
TTTGATGCTGTCACAGGGGAGTTTACGGGAATGCCAGAGCAGTGGGCCCGCTTGCTTCAGACATCAAATA
TCACTAAGTCGGAGCAGAAGTGACAAGCTTCGAATTCTGCAGTCGACGGTACCGCGGGCCCGGGATCCAC
CGGATCTAGATAACTGATCATAATCAGCCATACCACATTTGTAGAGGTTTTACTTGCTTTAAAAAACCTC
CCACACCTCCCCCTGAACCTGAAACATAAAATGAATGCAATTGTTGTTGTTAACTTGTTTATTGCAGCTT
ATAATGGTTACAAATAAAGCAATAGCATCACAAATTTCACAAATAAAGCATTTTTTTCACTGCATTCTAG
TTGTGGTTTGTCCAAACTCATCAATGTATCTTAAGGCGTAAATTGTAAGCGTTAATATTTTGTTAAAATT
CGCGTTAAATTTTTGTTAAATCAGCTCATTTTTTAACCAATAGGCCGAAATCGGCAAAATCCCTTATAAA
TCAAAAGAATAGACCGAGATAGGGT
[37 nt withheld, positions 586-622]
AAAGAACGTGGACTCCAACGTCAAAGG
[49 nt withheld, positions 650-698]
T
[91 nt withheld, positions 700-790]
G
[90 nt withheld, positions 792-881]
