[The description below was written by a language model from this plasmid's Addgene catalogue record.]
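Description:
YFP-PBD is a mammalian expression plasmid built on the Clontech pEYFP-C1 backbone (about 4.7 kb without insert). It encodes the p21-binding domain (PBD) of human p21-activated kinase 1 (PAK1) fused to the C-terminus of a yellow fluorescent protein. The small PBD fragment, roughly 155 bp, was inserted by restriction cloning between the BglII and BamHI sites downstream of the fluorescent protein coding region, and both sites were preserved. According to the depositor, the YFP in this construct is Citrine, a pH-insensitive variant, so its signal should be less affected by acidic compartments. The plasmid is maintained at high copy in E. coli under kanamycin selection, and it carries a neomycin resistance marker that allows G418 selection of transfected mammalian cells. The record does not name the promoter. Vectors of the C1 series conventionally drive the fusion from the CMV immediate-early promoter, but no feature table is available to confirm this.

The PAK1 PBD binds selectively to the active, GTP-bound forms of Rac and Cdc42, so the YFP-PBD fusion acts as a fluorescent reporter of where and when these Rho-family GTPases are activated in living cells. The associated publication examined the patterns of Cdc42, Rac1 and Rac2 activation during phagocytosis, which is consistent with using this probe in live-cell imaging. In such work it typically serves as a YFP-labelled binding partner for fluorescently tagged GTPases in FRET-type assays, although the record does not specify the exact imaging scheme.
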