Addgene plasmid #11407: YFP-PBD
Depositing lab: Joel Swanson. Depositing organization: University of Michigan. Publication: Cdc42, Rac1, and Rac2 display distinct patterns of activation during phagocytosis. Hoppe AD, Swanson JA. Mol Biol Cell 2004 Aug;15(8):3509-19. Epub 2004 May 28. 10.1091/mbc.e03-11-0847 PubMed 15169870.
Backbone
  Vector backbone: pEYFP-C1
  Backbone manufacturer: Clontech
  Backbone size w/o insert (bp): 4733
  Vector type: Mammalian Expression
  Selectable markers: Neomycin (select with G418)
Growth in bacteria
  Bacterial resistance: Kanamycin, 50 μg/mL
  Growth temperature: 37°C
  Growth strain: DH5alpha
  Copy number: High Copy
Gene/Insert
  Gene/Insert name: p21-activated kinase 1 PBD (alt names: PAK1; PBD)
  Species: H. sapiens (human)
  Insert size (bp): 155
  GenBank ID: NM_002576
  Entrez Gene: PAK1 (a.k.a. IDDMSSD, PAKalpha, alpha-PAK, p65-PAK)
  Tag / fusion protein: YFP (N terminal on backbone)
  Cloning method: Restriction Enzyme; 5′ cloning site BglII (not destroyed); 3′ cloning site BamHI (not destroyed)
  Sequencing primers: 5′ GGTGGGAGGTCTATATAAGCAGAGCTGGTT; 3′ CCCCGGTGAACAGCTCCTCGCCCTTGCTCA
Resource information
  A portion of this plasmid was derived from a plasmid made by: Plasmid encoding the p21-binding domain (PBD) of human PAK1 was a gift from Klaus Hahn.
Terms and licenses: Academic/Nonprofit Terms; Industry Terms: Not Available to Industry
Depositor comments: Encodes PBD with an N-terminal YFP marker. YFP is the Citrine, a pH-insensitive YFP.
How to cite: YFP-PBD was a gift from Joel Swanson (Addgene plasmid # 11407 ; http://n2t.net/addgene:11407 ; RRID:Addgene_11407)
